Addgene plasmid #91425: pHH0103_TNK1-1/1-SV2/3
Purpose: Protein expression and purification of human SH3 domain construct TNK1-1/1-SV2/3
Depositing lab: Sachdev Sidhu. Depositing organization: University of Toronto. Publication: Comprehensive Analysis of the Human SH3 Domain Family Reveals a Wide Variety of Non-canonical Specificities. Teyra J, Huang H, Jain S, Guan X, Dong A, Liu Y, Tempel W, Min J, Tong Y, Kim PM, Bader GD, Sidhu SS. Structure. 2017 Oct 3;25(10):1598-1610.e3. doi: 10.1016/j.str.2017.07.017. Epub 2017 Sep 7. PubMed 28890361.
Backbone
  Vector backbone: pHH0103
  Vector type: Bacterial Expression
Growth in bacteria
  Bacterial resistance: Ampicillin, 100 μg/mL
  Growth temperature: 37°C
  Growth strain: DH5alpha
  Copy number: Low Copy
Gene/Insert
  Gene/Insert name: TNK1-1/1-SV2/3
  Species: H. sapiens (human)
  Insert size (bp): 245
  Entrez Gene: TNK1 (a.k.a. MGC46193)
  Cloning method: Restriction Enzyme; 5′ cloning site Sfi1 (unknown if destroyed); 3′ cloning site Not1 (unknown if destroyed)
Terms and licenses: Academic/Nonprofit Terms; Industry Terms: Not Available to Industry
How to cite: pHH0103_TNK1-1/1-SV2/3 was a gift from Sachdev Sidhu (Addgene plasmid # 91425 ; http://n2t.net/addgene:91425 ; RRID:Addgene_91425)
