[The description below was written by a language model from this plasmid's Addgene catalogue record and pLannotate feature annotations shown in this document.]
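Description:
pHH0103_TNK1-1/1-SV2/3 is a bacterial expression plasmid of about 6.9 kb, built on the pHH0103 backbone, for producing and purifying a human SH3 domain from the non-receptor tyrosine kinase TNK1. It is maintained in E. coli through a ColE1/pMB1-type origin with an adjacent pBR322 bom region and is selected with ampicillin via the bla (TEM beta-lactamase) gene under its own promoter. The record lists it as low copy. The rop gene appears only as two fragments flanking an f1 phage origin, which suggests the f1 ori was inserted into that region.

The expression cassette is driven by the IPTG-inducible tac promoter with a lac operator. The plasmid also carries its own lacI repressor gene under the lacIq promoter, which keeps expression tightly repressed until induction. The annotated coding features run in order from a 6xHis tag, through Schistosoma japonicum glutathione S-transferase, to a TNK1 fragment of roughly 195 bp. The catalogue gives the insert as 245 bp, cloned between SfiI and NotI sites. The product is therefore expected to be a His-GST-SH3 fusion that can be purified by nickel or glutathione affinity, although the feature table does not itself confirm the reading frame across the junctions.

An fd terminator follows the insert. Downstream of it lie fragments of M13 gene III, a tetracycline-resistance remnant and a partial tet promoter, which look like non-functional leftovers from a phagemid-type, pBR322-derived ancestor. According to the associated study, constructs of this series were used to survey the binding specificities of the human SH3 domain family.
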