Features (pLannotate 1.2.2; 21 found; start..end, strand, type, name):
     50..127     +  promoter       lacIq promoter: lacI (mutant); In the lacIq allele, a single base change in the promoter boosts expression of the lacI gene about 10-fold.
    128..1210    +  CDS            lacI: lac repressor; lacI; The lac repressor binds to the lac operator to inhibit transcription in E. coli. This inhibition can be relieved by adding lactose or isopropyl-β-D-thiogalactopyranoside (IPTG).
   1223..1244    +  protein_bind   CAP binding site: CAP binding activates transcription in the presence of cAMP. E. coli catabolite activator protein
   1263..1280    +  promoter       tet promoter (fragment): E. coli promoter for tetracycline efflux protein gene
   1453..1481    +  promoter       tac promoter: strong E. coli promoter; hybrid between the trp and lac UV5 promoters
   1489..1505    +  protein_bind   lac operator: The lac repressor binds to the lac operator to inhibit transcription in E. coli. This inhibition can be relieved by adding lactose or isopropyl-β-D-thiogalactopyranoside (IPTG). lac repressor encoded by lacI
   1590..1607    +  CDS            6xHis: 6xHis affinity tag
   1623..2276    +  CDS            GST26_SCHJA: Experimental evidence at protein level: Swiss-Prot protein existence level 1. GST isoenzymes appear to play a central role in the parasite detoxification system. Other functions are also suspected including a role in increasing the solubility of haematin in the parasite gut. From Schistosoma japonicum (Blood fluke).
   2376..2570    +  CDS            TNK1 (fragment): TNK1_HUMAN - Experimental evidence at protein level: Swiss-Prot protein existence level 1. Involved in negative regulation of cell growth. Has tumor suppressor properties. Plays a negative regulatory role in the Ras-MAPK pathway. May function in signaling pathways utilized broadly during fetal development and more selectively in adult tissues and in cells of the lymphohematopoietic system. Could specifically be involved in phospholipid signal transduction. From Homo sapiens (Human).
   2583..2630    +  terminator     fd terminator (sequence withheld): central terminator from bacteriophage fd (Otsuka and Kunisawa, 1982)
   2635..2847    +  CDS            M13 gene III (fragment) (sequence partly withheld): pIII; III; minor coat protein
   2862..3332    +  CDS            M13 gene III (fragment) (sequence partly withheld): pIII; III; minor coat protein
   3354..3424    +  CDS            TcR (fragment): tetracycline efflux protein; tet; confers resistance to tetracycline
   3666..4046    -  CDS            YPB1_ECOLX: Protein predicted: Swiss-Prot protein existence level 4. From Escherichia coli.
   4063..4214    +  CDS            rop (fragment): Rop protein, which maintains plasmids at low copy number; rop
   4250..4678    -  rep_origin     f1 ori (sequence partly withheld): f1 bacteriophage origin of replication; arrow indicates direction of (+) strand synthesis
   4687..4726    +  CDS            rop (fragment): Rop protein, which maintains plasmids at low copy number; rop
   4828..4968    +  misc_feature   bom: basis of mobility region from pBR322
   5154..5741    -  rep_origin     ori: high-copy-number ColE1/pMB1/pBR322/pUC origin of replication
   5915..6772    -  CDS            bla: BLAT_ECOLX - Experimental evidence at protein level: Swiss-Prot protein existence level 1. TEM-type are the most prevalent beta-lactamases in enterobacteria; they hydrolyze the beta-lactam bond in susceptible beta-lactam antibiotics, thus conferring resistance to penicillins and cephalosporins. TEM-3 and TEM-4 are capable of hydrolyzing cefotaxime and ceftazidime. TEM-5 is capable of hydrolyzing ceftazidime. TEM-6 is capable of hydrolyzing ceftazidime and aztreonam. TEM-8/CAZ-2, TEM- 16/CAZ-7 and TEM-24/CAZ-6 are markedly active against ceftazidime. IRT- 4 shows resistance to beta-lactamase in
   6773..6877    -  promoter       AmpR promoter: bla
>Addgene plasmid #91425 | pHH0103_TNK1-1/1-SV2/3 | addgene full sequence | sequence record 192287 | Addgene NGS Result
CCTATAAAAATAGGCGTATCACGAGGCCCTTTCGTCTTCAAGAATTCCCGACACCATCGAATGGTGCAAA
ACCTTTCGCGGTATGGCATGATAGCGCCCGGAAGAGAGTCAATTCAGGGTGGTGAATGTGAAACCAGTAA
CGTTATACGATGTCGCAGAGTATGCCGGTGTCTCTTATCAGACCGTTTCCCGCGTGGTGAACCAGGCCAG
CCACGTTTCTGCGAAAACGCGGGAAAAAGTGGAAGCGGCGATGGCGGAGCTGAATTACATTCCCAACCGC
GTGGCACAACAACTGGCGGGCAAACAGTCGTTGCTGATTGGCGTTGCCACCTCCAGTCTGGCCCTGCACG
CGCCGTCGCAAATTGTCGCGGCGATTAAATCTCGCGCCGATCAACTGGGTGCCAGCGTGGTGGTGTCGAT
GGTAGAACGAAGCGGCGTCGAAGCCTGTAAAGCGGCGGTGCACAATCTTCTCGCGCAACGCGTCAGTGGG
CTGATCATTAACTATCCGCTGGATGACCAGGATGCCATTGCTGTGGAAGCTGCCTGCACTAATGTTCCGG
CGTTATTTCTTGATGTCTCTGACCAGACACCCATCAACAGTATTATTTTCTCCCATGAAGACGGTACGCG
ACTGGGCGTGGAGCATCTGGTCGCATTGGGTCACCAGCAAATCGCGCTGTTAGCGGGCCCATTAAGTTCT
GTCTCGGCGCGTCTGCGTCTGGCTGGCTGGCATAAATATCTCACTCGCAATCAAATTCAGCCGATAGCGG
AACGGGAAGGCGACTGGAGTGCCATGTCCGGTTTTCAACAAACCATGCAAATGCTGAATGAGGGCATCGT
TCCCACTGCGATGCTGGTTGCCAACGATCAGATGGCGCTGGGCGCAATGCGCGCCATTACCGAGTCCGGG
CTGCGCGTTGGTGCGGATATCTCGGTAGTGGGATACGACGATACCGAAGACAGCTCATGTTATATCCCGC
CGTTAACCACCATCAAACAGGATTTTCGCCTGCTGGGGCAAACCAGCGTGGACCGCTTGCTGCAACTCTC
TCAGGGCCAGGCGGTGAAGGGCAATCAGCTGTTGCCCGTCTCACTGGTGAAAAGAAAAACCACCCTGGCG
CCCAATACGCAAACCGCCTCTCCCCGCGCGTTGGCCGATTCATTAATGCAGCTGGCACGACAGGTTTCCC
GACTGGAAAGCGGGCAGTGAGCGCAACGCAATTAATGTAAGTTAGCTCACTCATTAGGCACAATTCTCAT
GTTTGACAGCTTATCATCGACTGCACGGTGCACCAATGCTTCTGGCGTCAGGCAGCCATCGGAAGCTGTG
GTATGGCTGTGCAGGTCGTAAATCACTGCATAATTCGTGTCGCTCAAGGCGCACTCCCGTTCTGGATAAT
GTTTTTTGCGCCGACATCATAACGGTTCTGGCAAATATTCTGAAATGAGCTGTTGACAATTAATCATCGG
CTCGTATAATGTGTGGAATTGTGAGCGGATAACAATTTCACACAGGAAACAGCCAGTCCGTTTAGGTGTT
TTCACGAGCACTTCACCAACAAGGACCATAGATTATGAAAATCGAAGAACACCATCACCATCACCATTCC
AGCGGTAAGCTTATGTCCCCTATACTAGGTTATTGGAAAATTAAGGGCCTTGTGCAACCCACTCGACTTC
TTTTGGAATATCTTGAAGAAAAATATGAAGAGCATTTGTATGAGCGCGATGAAGGTGATAAATGGCGAAA
CAAAAAGTTTGAATTGGGTTTGGAGTTTCCCAATCTTCCTTATTATATTGATGGTGATGTTAAATTAACA
CAGTCTATGGCCATCATACGTTATATAGCTGACAAGCACAACATGTTGGGTGGTTGTCCAAAAGAGCGTG
CAGAGATTTCAATGCTTGAAGGAGCGGTTTTGGATATTAGATACGGTGTTTCGAGAATTGCATATAGTAA
AGACTTTGAAACTCTCAAAGTTGATTTTCTTAGCAAGCTACCTGAAATGCTGAAAATGTTCGAAGATCGT
TTATGTCATAAAACATATTTAAATGGTGATCATGTAACCCATCCTGACTTCATGTTGTATGACGCTCTTG
ATGTTGTTTTATACATGGACCCAATGTGCCTGGATGCGTTCCCAAAATTAGTTTGTTTTAAAAAACGTAT
TGAAGCTATCCCACAAATTGATAAGTACTTGAAATCCAGCAAGTATATAGCATGGCCTTTGCAGGGCTGG
CAAGCCACGTTTGGTGGTGGCGACCATCCTCCAAAATCGGATCTGGAAGTTCTGTTCCAGGGGCCCCTGT
CCAGCGGTCTGGTTCCGCGTGGTTCCGGTACCGCGGCCCAGCCGGCCATGGCCCAGGGCGCGCTGGGTCC
ATCTGAAGCATGTTGTGTCCGTGATGTTACCGAACCTGGTGCATTACGTATGGAAACCGGTGATCCGATT
ACCGTTATTGAAGGTTCCAGCTCCTTTCATTCTCCGGATTCCACCATTTGGAAAGGTCAGAACGGTCGTA
CCTTCAAAGTTGGTTCCTTTCCAGCATCTGCTGTTACCCTGGCAGATGCGGCCGCATA
[142 nt withheld, positions 2579-2720]
C
[98 nt withheld, positions 2722-2819]
AGTTTGTACTGGTGACGAAACTCAGTGTCTAGCTAGAGTGGC
[149 nt withheld, positions 2862-3010]
T
[41 nt withheld, positions 3012-3052]
T
[62 nt withheld, positions 3054-3115]
A
[35 nt withheld, positions 3117-3151]
CCTCCCTCAATCGGTTGAATGTCGCCCTTTTGTCTTTGGCGCTGGTAAACCATATGAA
[86 nt withheld, positions 3210-3295]
T
[54 nt withheld, positions 3297-3350]
CTAGCGCCGCCCTATACCTTGTCTGCCTCCCCGCGTTGCGTCGCGGTGCATGGAGCCGGGCCACCTCGAC
CTGAATGGAAGCCGGCGGCACCTCGCTAACGGATTCACCACTCCAAGAATTGGAGCCAATCAATTCTTGC
GGAGAACTGTGAATGCGCAAACCAACCCTTGGCAGAACATATCCATCGCGTCCGCCATCTCCAGCAGCCG
CACGCGGCGCATCTCGGGCAGCGTTGGGTCCTGGCCACGGGTGCGCATGATCGTGCTCCTGTCGTTGAGG
ACCCGGCTAGGCTGGCGGGGTTGCCTTACTGGTTAGCAGAATGAATCACCGATACGCGAGCGAACGTGAA
GCGACTGCTGCTGCAAAACGTCTGCGACCTGAGCAACAACATGAATGGTCTTCGGTTTCCGTGTTTCGTA
AAGTCTGGAAACGCGGAAGTCAGCGCCCTGCACCATTATGTTCCGGATCTGCATCGCAGGATGCTGCTGG
CTACCCTGTGGAACACCTACATCTGTATTAACGAAGCGCTGGCATTGACCCTGAGTGATTTTTCTCTGGT
CCCGCCGCATCCATACCGCCAGTTGTTTACCCTCACAACGTTCCAGTAACCGGGCATGTTCATCATCAGT
AACCCGTATCGTGAGCATCCTCTCTCGTTTCATCGGTATCATTACCCCCATGAACAGAAATCCCCCTTAC
ACGGAGGCATCAGTGACCAAACAGGAAAAAACCGCCCTTAACATGGCCCGCTTTATCAGAAGCCAGACAT
TAACGCTTCTGGAGAAACTCAACGAGCTGGACGCGGATGAACAGGCAGACATCTGTGAATCGCTTCACGA
CCACGCTGATGAGCTTTACCGCAGGATCCGCGAAATTGTAAGCGTTAATATTTTGTTAAAATTCGCGTTA
AATTTTTGTTAAATCAGCTCATTTTTTAACCAATAGGCCGAAATCGGCAAAATCCCTTATAAATCAAAAG
AATAGACCGAGATAGGGT
[37 nt withheld, positions 4349-4385]
AAAGAACGTGGACTCCAACGTCAAAGG
[49 nt withheld, positions 4413-4461]
T
[91 nt withheld, positions 4463-4553]
G
[124 nt withheld, positions 4555-4678]
CGCGGATCCTGCCTCGCGCGTTTCGGTGATGACGGTGAAAACCTCTGACACATGCAGCTCCCGGAGACGG
TCACAGCTTGTCTGTAAGCGGATGCCGGGAGCAGACAAGCCCGTCAGGGCGCGTCAGCGGGTGTTGGCGG
GTGTCGGGGCGCAGCCATGACCCAGTCACGTAGCGATAGCGGAGTGTATACTGGCTTAACTATGCGGCAT
CAGAGCAGATTGTACTGAGAGTGCACCATATGCGGTGTGAAATACCGCACAGATGCGTAAGGAGAAAATA
CCGCATCAGGCGCTCTTCCGCTTCCTCGCTCACTGACTCGCTGCGCTCGGTCGTTCGGCTGCGGCGAGCG
GTATCAGCTCACTCAAAGGCGGTAATACGGTTATCCACAGAATCAGGGGATAACGCAGGAAAGAACATGT
GAGCAAAAGGCCAGCAAAAGGCCAGGAACCGTAAAAAGGCCGCGTTGCTGGCGTTTTTCCATAGGCTCCG
CCCCCCTGACGAGCATCACAAAAATCGACGCTCAAGTCAGAGGTGGCGAAACCCGACAGGACTATAAAGA
TACCAGGGTTTCCCCCTGGAAGCTCCCTCGTGCGCTCTCCTGTTCCGACCCTGCCGCTTACCGGATACCT
GTCCGCCTTTCTCCCTTCGGGAAGCGTGGCGCTTTCTCATAGCTCACGCTGTAGGTATCTCAGTTCGGTG
TAGGTCGTTCGCTCCAAGCTGGGCTGTGTGCACGAACCCCCCGTTCAGCCCGACCGCTGCGCCTTATCCG
GTAACTATCGTCTTGAGTCCAACCCGGTAAGACACGACTTATCGCCACTGGCAGCAGCCACTGGTAACAG
GATTAGCAGAGCGAGGTATGTAGGCGGTGCTACAGAGTTCTTGAAGTGGTGGCCTAACTACGGCTACACT
AGAAGGACAGTATTTGGTATCTGCGCTCTGCTGAAGCCAGTTACCTTCGGAAAAAGAGTTGGTAGCTCTT
GATCCGGCAAACAAACCACCGCTGGTAGCGGTGGTTTTTTTGTTTGCAAGCAGCAGATTACGCGCAGAAA
AAAAGGATCTCAAGAAGATCCTTTGATCTTTTCTACGGGGTCTGACGCTCAGTGGAACGAAAACTCACGT
TAAGGGATTTTGGTCATGAGATTATCAAAAAGGATCTTCACCTAGATCCTTTTAAATTAAAAATGAAGTT
TTAAATCAATCTAAAGTATATATGAGTAAACTTGGTCTGACAGTTACCAATGCTTAATCAGTGAGGCACC
TATCTCAGCGATCTGTCTATTTCGTTCATCCATAGTTGCCTGACTCCCCGTCGTGTAGATAACTACGATA
CGGGAGGGCTTACCATCTGGCCCCAGTGCTGCAATGATACCGCGAGACCCACGCTCACCGGCTCCAGATT
TATCAGCAATAAACCAGCCAGCCGGAAGGGCCGAGCGCAGAAGTGGTCCTGCAACTTTATCCGCCTCCAT
CCAGTCTATTAATTGTTGCCGGGAAGCTAGAGTAAGTAGTTCGCCAGTTAATAGTTTGCGCAACGTTGTT
GCCATTGCTGCAGGCATCGTGGTGTCACGCTCGTCGTTTGGTATGGCTTCATTCAGCTCCGGTTCCCAAC
GATCAAGGCGAGTTACATGATCCCCCATATTGTGCAAAAAAGCGGTTAGCTCCTTCGGTCCTCCGATCGT
TGTCAGAAGTAAGTTGGCCGCAGTGTTATCACTCATGGTTATGGCAGCACTGCATAATTCTCTTACTGTC
ATGCCATCCGTAAGATGCTTTTCTGTGACTGGTGAGTACTCAACCAAGTCATTCTGAGAATAGTGTATGC
GGCGACCGAGTTGCTCTTGCCCGGCGTCAACACGGGATAATACCGCGCCACATAGCAGAACTTTAAAAGT
GCTCATCATTGGAAAACGTTCTTCGGGGCGAAAACTCTCAAGGATCTTACCGCTGTTGAGATCCAGTTCG
ATGTAACCCACTCGTGCACCCAACTGATCTTCAGCATCTTTTACTTTCACCAGCGTTTCTGGGTGAGCAA
AAACAGGAAGGCAAAATGCCGCAAAAAAGGGAATAAGGGCGACACGGAAATGTTGAATACTCATACTCTT
CCTTTTTCAATATTATTGAAGCATTTATCAGGGTTATTGTCTCATGAGCGGATACATATTTGAATGTATT
TAGAAAAATAAACAAATAGGGGTTCCGCGCACATTTCCCCGAAAAGTGCCACCTGACGTCTAAGAAACCA
TTATTATCATGACATTAA
