>Addgene plasmid #91425 | pHH0103_TNK1-1/1-SV2/3 | depositor partial sequence | sequence record 175913 | insert sequence
GGTACCGAATTCGGATCCGCGCGCTGGGTCCATCTGAAGCATGTTGTGTCCGTGATGTTACCGAACCTGG
TGCATTACGTATGGAAACCGGTGATCCGATTACCGTTATTGAAGGTTCCAGCTCCTTTCATTCTCCGGAT
TCCACCATTTGGAAAGGTCAGAACGGTCGTACCTTCAAAGTTGGTTCCTTTCCAGCATCTGCTGTTACCC
TGGCAGATGCGGCCGCTAGCTAAGTCGACGAGCTC
